Addgene plasmid #23571: pDONR223-ASCIZ
Depositing lab: William Hahn & David Root. Depositing organization: Dana-Farber Cancer Institute. Publication: COT drives resistance to RAF inhibition through MAP kinase pathway reactivation. Johannessen CM, Boehm JS, Kim SY, Thomas SR, Wardwell L, Johnson LA, Emery CM, Stransky N, Cogdill AP, Barretina J, Caponigro G, Hieronymus H, Murray RR, Salehi-Ashtiani K, Hill DE, Vidal M, Zhao JJ, Yang X, Alkan O, Kim S, Harris JL, Wilson CJ, Myer VE, Finan PM, Root DE, Roberts TM, Golub T, Flaherty KT, Dummer R, Weber BL, Sellers WR, Schlegel R, Wargo JA, Hahn WC, Garraway LA. Nature. 2010 Dec 16;468(7326):968-72. doi: 10.1038/nature09627 PubMed 21107320.
Backbone
  Vector backbone: pDONR223
  Backbone manufacturer: Invitrogen
  Backbone size w/o insert (bp): 5005
  Vector type: Gateway Donor vector
Growth in bacteria
  Bacterial resistance: Spectinomycin, 50 μg/mL
  Growth temperature: 37°C
  Growth strain: DH5alpha
  Copy number: High Copy
Gene/Insert
  Gene/Insert name: ASCIZ (alt name: ATM/ATR-Substrate Chk2-Interacting Zn2+-finger protein;ASCIZ)
  Species: H. sapiens (human)
  Insert size (bp): 2004
  Entrez Gene: ATMIN (a.k.a. ASCIZ, ZNF822)
  Cloning method: Gateway Cloning
  Sequencing primers: 5′ M13pUC-fwd; 3′ M13rev
Terms and licenses: Academic/Nonprofit Terms; Industry Terms: Not Available to Industry
Depositor comments: The ORF has no Stop codon. This design enables easy recombination into a destination vector to add an epitope tag of choice and Stop codon to the ORF. Do NOT use this plasmid directly for transfections. A set of 4 custom lentiviral vectors is available ( pLX301 (http://www.addgene.org/25895/) , pLX302 (http://www.addgene.org/25896/) , pLX303 (http://www.addgene.org/25897/) , pLX304 (http://www.addgene.org/25890/) ) to be used to express these ORFs in mammalian cells. These plasmids are not included in the kit and must be ordered separately.
How to cite: pDONR223-ASCIZ was a gift from William Hahn & David Root (Addgene plasmid # 23571 ; http://n2t.net/addgene:23571 ; RRID:Addgene_23571)
