[The description below was written by a language model from this plasmid's Addgene catalogue record.]
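Description:
pDONR223-ASCIZ is a Gateway entry clone built on the Invitrogen pDONR223 donor backbone (about 5 kb without insert). It carries the human ASCIZ open reading frame, the ATM/ATR-substrate Chk2-interacting zinc-finger protein, which is now catalogued under the gene symbol ATMIN and also known as ZNF822. The plasmid is maintained in E. coli as a high-copy construct under spectinomycin selection. The roughly 2 kb insert was introduced by Gateway recombination, so in a clone of this type the ORF would be expected to sit between attL recombination sites. No feature table accompanies the record, so the exact site arrangement and the origin of replication cannot be confirmed here. M13 forward and reverse primer sites on either side of the insert allow sequence verification.

The ORF has no stop codon. This closed-less, "open" format lets it be transferred by an LR reaction into a destination vector that provides a C-terminal epitope tag of choice followed by a stop codon. The record lists no promoter for mammalian expression, and the depositor explicitly states that the plasmid should not be transfected directly. It serves purely as a shuttle and archival clone. A companion set of lentiviral destination vectors (the pLX301 to pLX304 series) is named as the intended route for expressing the ORF in mammalian cells. The clone belongs to a kit of ORF clones, and the associated publication concerns resistance to RAF inhibition through MAP kinase pathway reactivation.
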