>Addgene plasmid #23571 | pDONR223-ASCIZ | depositor partial sequence | sequence record 10754 | Author sequence
ATGAAAATGCATGCTGAGAAGAAGCACAAATGTAGTAAGTGCAGCAATTCGTACGGTACAGAATGGGACC
TGAAAAGACATGCAGAGGACTGTGGCAAGACCTTCCGGTGCACATGCGGCTGTCCCTACGCCAGTAGAAC
AGCACTGCAGTCTCACATCTACCGAACTGGGCACGAGATACCTGCAGAACACAGGGACCCACCTAGTAAG
AAAAGGAAAATGGAAAACTGTGCACAAAACCAGAAGTTATCCAACAAGACCATTGAATCATTGAACAACC
AACCAATCCCTAGACCAGACACTCAAGAACTAGAAGCTTCAGAAATAAAGCTAGAACCATCTTTTGAAGA
CTCTTGTGGCTCTAACACTGACAAGCAGACTCTTACAACACCACCGAGGTATCCTCAGAAGTTGCTTTTA
CCAAAGCCCAAAGTGGCTTTGGTTAAACTACCCGTGATGCAGTTTTCTGTCATGCCTGTCTTTGTGCCTA
CAGCCGACTCCTCAGCCCAGCCTGTGGTGTTAGGTGTTGATCAGGGCTCTGCCACAGGGGCTGTGCACTT
AATGCCCTTGTCAGTAGGAACCCTGATCCTCGGCCTAGATTCAGAGGCTTGCTCTCTTAAGGAGAGCCTA
CCTCTTTTCAAAATTGCTAATCCTATTGCTGGTGAGCCAATAAGTACTGGTGTTCAAGTGAACTTTGGTA
AAAGTCCATCTAATCCTTTACAAGAACTAGGGAACACGTGTCAAAAGAATAGCATTTCTTCAATCAACGT
GCAGACAGATCTGTCTTATGCCTCACAAAACTTTATACCTTCTGCACAGTGGGCCACTGCTGATTCCTCT
GTGTCGTCTTGTTCTCAAACTGATTTGTCGTTTGATTCTCAAGTGTCTCTTCCCATTAGTGTTCACACTC
AGACATTTTTGCCCAGCTCTAAGGTAACTTCATCTATAGCTGCTCAGACTGATGCATTTATGGACACCTG
TTTCCAGTCAGGTGGGGTCTCCAGAGAAACTCAAACCAGTGGGATAGAAAGTCCAACGGATGACCATGTA
CAGATGGACCAAGCTGGAATGTGCGGAGACATTTTTGAGAGTGTTCATTCATCATATAATGTTGCTACAG
GTAACATTATAAGCAACAGTTTAGTAGCAGAGACAGTAACTCATAGTTTGTTACCTCAGAATGAGCCTAA
GACTTTAAATCAAGATATTGAGAAATCTGCACCAATTATAAATTTCAGTGCACAGAATAGTATGCTTCCT
TCACAGAACATGACAGATAATCAGACCCAAACCATAGATTTATTAAGTGATTTGGAAAACATCTTGTCAA
GTAATCTGCCTGCCCAGACATTGGATCATCGTAGTCTTTTGTCTGACACAAATCCTGGACCTGACACCCA
GCTCCCATCTGGCCCAGCCCAGAACCCCGGAATCGATTTTGATATCGAAGAGTTCTTTTCGGCCTCAAAT
ATCCAGACTCAAACTGAAGAGAGTGAACTTAGCACCATGACCACCGAGCCAGTCTTGGAGTCACTGGACA
TAGAGACTCAAACGGACTTCTTACTCGCAGATACCTCTGCTCAGTCCTATGGGTGTAGGGGAAATTCTAA
CTTCTTAGGCCTTGAGATGTTTGACACACAGACACAGACAGACTTAAACTTTTTCTTAGACAGTAGCCCT
CATCTGCCTCTGGGAAGTATTCTGAAACACTCCAGCTTTTCCGTGAGTACTGATTCATCTGACACAGAGA
CCCAAACTGAAGGAGTCTCCACTGCTAAAAATATACCTGCTCTAGAAAGCAAAGTTCAGTTGAACAGTAC
AGAAACACAGACCATGAGTTCTGGGTTTGAAACCCTGGGGAGCTTGTTCTTCACCAGCAACGAAACTCAG
ACAGCAATGGATGACTTTCTTCTGGCTGATCTGGCCTGGAACACGATGGAGTCTCAGTTCAGCTCTGTAG
AAACCCAGACTTCTGCGGAACCACACACAGTCTCCAACTTCTAA
