>Addgene plasmid #23571 | pDONR223-ASCIZ | addgene partial sequence | sequence record 29424 | 23571 with M13pUC-fwd
TAATGATTTTATTTTGACTGATAGTGACCTGTTCGTTGCAACAAATTGATGAGCAATGCTTTTTTATAAT
GCCAACTTTGTACAAAAAAGTTGGCATGAAAATGCATGCTGAGAAGAAGCACAAATGTAGTAAGTGCAGC
AATTCGTACGGTACAGAATGGGACCTGAAAAGACATGCAGAGGACTGTGGCAAGACCTTCCGGTGCACAT
GCGGCTGTCCCTACGCCAGTAGAACAGCACTGCAGTCTCACATCTACCGAACTGGGCACGAGATACCTGC
AGAACACAGGGACCCACCTAGTAAGAAAAGGAAAATGGAAAACTGTGCACAAAACCAGAAGTTATCCAAC
AAGACCATTGAATCATTGAACAACCAACCAATCCCTAGACCAGACACTCAAGAACTAGAAGCTTCAGAAA
TAAAGCTAGAACCATCTTTTGAAGACTCTTGTGGCTCTAACACTGACAAGCAGACTCTTACAACACCACC
GAGGTATCCTCAGAAGTTGCTTTTACCAAAGCCCAAAGTGGCTTTGGTTAAACTACCCGTGATGCAGTTT
TCTGTCATGCCTGTCTTTGTGCCTACAGCCGACTCCTCAGCCCAGCCTGTG
